>Addgene plasmid #15411 | FLAG-MED6 | addgene partial sequence | sequence record 41475 | CMV-F
CAGAGCTCTCTGGCTAACTAGAGAACCCACTGCTTACTGGCTTATCGAAATTAATACGACTCACTATAGG
GAGACCCAAGCTGGCTAGCATGCCAGACTACAAGGACGATGATGACAAGCTCGAGATGGCGGCGGTGGAT
ATCCGAGATAACCTGCTGGGGATCTCCTGGGTTGACAGCTCTTGGATTCCCATCTTGAACAGTGGCAGTG
TCCTGGATTACTTTTCAGAAAGAAGCAATCCTTTCTATGACAGGACGTGTAATAATGAGGTGGTCAAAAT
GCAGAGGCTGACATTAGAGCACTTGAATCAGATGGTTGGAATCGAATACATCCTTTTACATGCTCAAGAG
CCCATTCTTTTCATCATTCGAAAGCAACAGCGGCAGTCCCCTGCTCAAGTTATTCCACTGGCTGATTACT
ATATCATCGCTGGAGTCATCTATCAGGCGCCAGACTTGGGATCAGTTATAAACTCCAGAGTGCTTACTGC
AGTGCATGGAATTCAGTCAGCTTTTGATGAAGCTATGTCATACTGTCGATACCATCCTTCCAAAGGATAT
TGGTGGCACTTTAAAGATCACGAAGAACAAGAGAAAGTCAAACCTAAAGCCAAAAGGAAAGAAGAACCAA
GCTCTATTTTTCAAAGACAGCGTGTGGATGCTTTACTCATAGACCTTAGACAGAAATTTCCACCCAGA
