[The description below was written by a language model from this plasmid's Addgene catalogue record.]
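Description:
FLAG-MED6 is a mammalian expression plasmid built on pcDNA3.1 N-FLAG/Hyg, a commercial pcDNA3.1 hygromycin-resistance vector of about 5.6 kb that the depositing laboratory modified to supply an N-terminal FLAG epitope. It is maintained in E. coli as a high-copy plasmid under ampicillin selection. It also carries a hygromycin marker, so transfected mammalian cells can be selected and stable lines established. The record does not list the promoter or other backbone features, and no feature table is provided. The pcDNA3.1 family normally drives expression from the CMV immediate-early promoter and terminates transcripts with the bovine growth hormone polyadenylation signal. This is consistent with the T7 forward and BGH reverse primers listed for sequencing across the insert.

The insert is a 633 bp mouse Med6 coding sequence with no recorded mutation, placed between XhoI and KpnI sites that both remain intact. This positions it downstream of the vector-encoded FLAG tag, so the protein is produced as an N-terminally FLAG-tagged fusion. MED6 is a subunit of the Mediator complex, the multiprotein coactivator that links transcriptional regulators to RNA polymerase II. The associated publication characterises the subunit composition of mammalian Mediator. The construct is therefore suited to expressing epitope-tagged MED6 in mammalian cells, transiently or in hygromycin-selected stable lines. Typical uses would be anti-FLAG detection, immunoprecipitation, or affinity purification of MED6 and its associated Mediator components, although the record does not spell out specific applications.
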