Addgene plasmid #15411: FLAG-MED6
Depositing lab: Joan Conaway & Ronald Conaway. Depositing organization: Stowers Institute for Medical Research. Publication: A mammalian homolog of Drosophila melanogaster transcriptional coactivator intersex is a subunit of the mammalian Mediator complex. Sato S, Tomomori-Sato C, Banks CA, Parmely TJ, Sorokina I, Brower CS, Conaway RC, Conaway JW. J Biol Chem. 2003 Dec 12. 278(50):49671-4. 10.1074/jbc.C300444200 PubMed 14576168.
Backbone
  Vector backbone: pcDNA3.1 N-FLAG/Hyg
  Backbone manufacturer: Invitrogen, modified at Conaway lab
  Backbone size w/o insert (bp): 5600
  Vector type: Mammalian Expression
  Selectable markers: Hygromycin
Growth in bacteria
  Bacterial resistance: Ampicillin, 100 μg/mL
  Growth temperature: 37°C
  Growth strain: DH5alpha
  Copy number: High Copy
Gene/Insert
  Gene/Insert name: MED6
  Species: M. musculus (mouse)
  Insert size (bp): 633
  Mutation: N/A
  Entrez Gene: Med6 (a.k.a. 1500012F11Rik)
  Tag / fusion protein: FLAG (N terminal on backbone)
  Cloning method: Restriction Enzyme; 5′ cloning site XhoI (not destroyed); 3′ cloning site KpnI (not destroyed)
  Sequencing primers: 5′ T7; 3′ BGH reverse
Terms and licenses: Academic/Nonprofit Terms; Industry Terms: Not Available to Industry
How to cite: FLAG-MED6 was a gift from Joan Conaway & Ronald Conaway (Addgene plasmid # 15411 ; http://n2t.net/addgene:15411 ; RRID:Addgene_15411)
